Addgene plasmid #214208: pET28-His6-SUMO-Yes-SH2-AviTag
Purpose: Bacterial expression of SH2 domain of the Yes kinase with N-terminal Thrombin-cleavable 6xHis tag and SUMO and C-terminal AviTag for Streptavidin bead functionalization for binder selections
Depositing lab: Neel Shah. Depositing organization: Columbia University. Publication: Accurate affinity models for SH2 domains from peptide binding assays and free-energy regression. Gagoski D, Rube HT, Rastogi C, Melo LAN, Li X, Voleti R, Shah NH, Bussemaker HJ. Protein Sci. 2025 Nov;34(11):e70317. doi: 10.1002/pro.70317. PubMed 41088778.
Backbone
  Vector backbone: pET28
  Vector type: Bacterial Expression
Growth in bacteria
  Bacterial resistance: Kanamycin, 50 μg/mL
  Growth temperature: 37°C
  Growth strain: DH5alpha
  Copy number: Low Copy
Gene/Insert
  Gene/Insert name: Yes kinase SH2 domain (alt name: Src-Homology 2 domain of Tyrosine-protein kinase Yes)
  Species: H. sapiens (human)
  Insert size (bp): 324
  Entrez Gene: YES1 (a.k.a. HsT441, P61-YES, Yes, c-yes)
  Promoter: T7
  Tag / fusion protein: 6xHis (N terminal on backbone); SUMO (N terminal on backbone); AviTag (C terminal on backbone)
  Cloning method: Gibson Cloning
  Sequencing primers: 5′ T7 promotor; 3′ T7 terminator
Terms and licenses: Academic/Nonprofit Terms; Industry Terms: Not Available to Industry
Depositor comments: Please visit https://doi.org/10.1101/2024.12.23.630085 for bioRxiv preprint.
How to cite: pET28-His6-SUMO-Yes-SH2-AviTag was a gift from Neel Shah (Addgene plasmid # 214208 ; http://n2t.net/addgene:214208 ; RRID:Addgene_214208)
