[The description below was written by a language model from this plasmid's Addgene catalogue record and pLannotate feature annotations shown in this document.]
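Description:
pET28-His6-SUMO-Yes-SH2-AviTag is a bacterial expression plasmid of about 6 kb built on the pET28 backbone, designed to produce the SH2 domain of the human tyrosine kinase Yes (YES1) in E. coli. It is selected with kanamycin through the aminoglycoside phosphotransferase gene. It replicates from a ColE1/pBR322-type origin accompanied by the bom region and the rop gene, consistent with the low copy number listed in the record. An f1 origin is also present, along with short remnants of the tetracycline resistance gene carried over from the backbone.

Expression is driven by a T7 promoter followed directly by a lac operator and the T7 gene 10 ribosome binding site. The plasmid also carries lacI, so transcription requires a host supplying T7 RNA polymerase and is induced with IPTG. The open reading frame begins with a 6xHis tag (picked up by the annotation software only as a fragment of a composite tag) and a thrombin cleavage site. These are followed by yeast SUMO (Smt3), which commonly aids solubility, and then the 324 bp Yes SH2 coding segment, which was inserted by Gibson assembly. The catalogue lists a C-terminal AviTag, a short peptide that is site-specifically biotinylated by BirA. The feature table does not annotate it as such, although there is an unannotated gap just after the SH2 fragment where it would be expected. A backbone-derived His-tag fragment and the T7 terminator lie further downstream; whether that His fragment is translated is not stated.

According to the record, the purified, biotinylated SH2 domain is meant to be immobilised on streptavidin beads for binder selections. The associated work concerns peptide binding assays used to model SH2 domain affinities.
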