Features (pLannotate 1.2.2; 22 found; start..end, strand, type, name):
     13..441     +  rep_origin     f1 ori (sequence partly withheld): f1 bacteriophage origin of replication; arrow indicates direction of (+) strand synthesis
    494..551     +  promoter       AmpR promoter (fragment): bla
    560..1375    -  CDS            KanR: aminoglycoside phosphotransferase; aph(3')-Ia; confers resistance to kanamycin in bacteria or G418 (Geneticin®) in eukaryotes
   1497..2085    +  rep_origin     ori: high-copy-number ColE1/pMB1/pBR322/pUC origin of replication
   2271..2410    -  misc_feature   bom: basis of mobility region from pBR322
   2512..2703    -  CDS            rop: Rop protein, which maintains plasmids at low copy number; rop
   2720..3100    +  CDS            YPB1_ECOLX: Protein predicted: Swiss-Prot protein existence level 4. From Escherichia coli.
   3172..3463    -  CDS            TcR (fragment): tetracycline efflux protein; tet; confers resistance to tetracycline
   3478..3499    -  protein_bind   CAP binding site: CAP binding activates transcription in the presence of cAMP. E. coli catabolite activator protein
   3512..4594    -  CDS            lacI: lac repressor; lacI; The lac repressor binds to the lac operator to inhibit transcription in E. coli. This inhibition can be relieved by adding lactose or isopropyl-β-D-thiogalactopyranoside (IPTG).
   4595..4672    -  promoter       lacI promoter: lacI
   4680..4959    -  CDS            TcR (fragment): tetracycline efflux protein; tet; confers resistance to tetracycline
   4985..5003    +  promoter       T7 promoter: promoter for bacteriophage T7 RNA polymerase
   5004..5028    +  protein_bind   lac operator: The lac repressor binds to the lac operator to inhibit transcription in E. coli. This inhibition can be relieved by adding lactose or isopropyl-β-D-thiogalactopyranoside (IPTG). lac repressor encoded by lacI
   5043..5065    +  RBS            RBS: efficient ribosome binding site from bacteriophage T7 gene 10 (Olins and Rangwala, 1989)
   5085..5101    +  CDS            capTEV™ (fragment): composite tag for in vivo biotinylation, TEV protease cleavage, and 6xHis tagging
   5112..5129    +  CDS            thrombin site: thrombin recognition and cleavage site
   5136..5429    +  CDS            SUMO: cleavable ubiquitin-like protein tag; S. cerevisiae SMT3 (truncated)
   5430..5753    +  CDS            YES1 (fragment): YES_HUMAN - Also known as YES. Experimental evidence at protein level: Swiss-Prot protein existence level 1. Non-receptor protein tyrosine kinase that is involved in the regulation of cell growth and survival, apoptosis, cell-cell adhesion, cytoskeleton remodeling, and differentiation. Stimulation by receptor tyrosine kinases (RTKs) including EGRF, PDGFR, CSF1R and FGFR leads to recruitment of YES1 to the phosphorylated receptor, and activation and phosphorylation of downstream substrates. Upon EGFR activation, promotes the phosphorylation of PARD3 to favor epithelial tight junction assembly.
   5830..5847    +  CDS            9xHis (fragment): 9xHis affinity tag
   5857..5906    +  CDS            SET1 (fragment): solubility-enhancement tag derived from T7 phage gene 10B
   5914..5961    +  terminator     T7 terminator: transcription terminator for bacteriophage T7 RNA polymerase
>Addgene plasmid #214208 | pET28-His6-SUMO-Yes-SH2-AviTag | addgene full sequence | sequence record 422836 | Addgene NGS Result
TTGGCGAATGGG
[124 nt withheld, positions 13-136]
C
[91 nt withheld, positions 138-228]
A
[49 nt withheld, positions 230-278]
CCTTTGACGTTGGAGTCCACGTTCTTT
[37 nt withheld, positions 306-342]
ACCCTATCTCGGTCTATTCTTTTGATTTATAAGGGATTTTGCCGATTTCGGCCTATTGGTTAAAAAATGA
GCTGATTTAACAAAAATTTAACGCGAATTTTAACAAAATATTAACGCTTACAATTTAGGTGGCACTTTTC
GGGGAAATGTGCGCGGAACCCCTATTTGTTTATTTTTCTAAATACATTCAAATATGTATCCGCTCATGAA
TTAATTCTTAGAAAAACTCATCGAGCATCAAATGAAACTGCAATTTATTCATATCAGGATTATCAATACC
ATATTTTTGAAAAAGCCGTTTCTGTAATGAAGGAGAAAACTCACCGAGGCAGTTCCATAGGATGGCAAGA
TCCTGGTATCGGTCTGCGATTCCGACTCGTCCAACATCAATACAACCTATTAATTTCCCCTCGTCAAAAA
TAAGGTTATCAAGTGAGAAATCACCATGAGTGACGACTGAATCCGGTGAGAATGGCAAAAGTTTATGCAT
TTCTTTCCAGACTTGTTCAACAGGCCAGCCATTACGCTCGTCATCAAAATCACTCGCATCAACCAAACCG
TTATTCATTCGTGATTGCGCCTGAGCGAGACGAAATACGCGATCGCTGTTAAAAGGACAATTACAAACAG
GAATCGAATGCAACCGGCGCAGGAACACTGCCAGCGCATCAACAATATTTTCACCTGAATCAGGATATTC
TTCTAATACCTGGAATGCTGTTTTCCCGGGGATCGCAGTGGTGAGTAACCATGCATCATCAGGAGTACGG
ATAAAATGCTTGATGGTCGGAAGAGGCATAAATTCCGTCAGCCAGTTTAGTCTGACCATCTCATCTGTAA
CATCATTGGCAACGCTACCTTTGCCATGTTTCAGAAACAACTCTGGCGCATCGGGCTTCCCATACAATCG
ATAGATTGTCGCACCTGATTGCCCGACATTATCGCGAGCCCATTTATACCCATATAAATCAGCATCCATG
TTGGAATTTAATCGCGGCCTAGAGCAAGACGTTTCCCGTTGAATATGGCTCATAACACCCCTTGTATTAC
TGTTTATGTAAGCAGACAGTTTTATTGTTCATGACCAAAATCCCTTAACGTGAGTTTTCGTTCCACTGAG
CGTCAGACCCCGTAGAAAAGATCAAAGGATCTTCTTGAGATCCTTTTTTTCTGCGCGTAATCTGCTGCTT
GCAAACAAAAAAACCACCGCTACCAGCGGTGGTTTGTTTGCCGGATCAAGAGCTACCAACTCTTTTTCCG
AAGGTAACTGGCTTCAGCAGAGCGCAGATACCAAATACTGTCCTTCTAGTGTAGCCGTAGTTAGGCCACC
ACTTCAAGAACTCTGTAGCACCGCCTACATACCTCGCTCTGCTAATCCTGTTACCAGTGGCTGCTGCCAG
TGGCGATAAGTCGTGTCTTACCGGGTTGGACTCAAGACGATAGTTACCGGATAAGGCGCAGCGGTCGGGC
TGAACGGGGGGTTCGTGCACACAGCCCAGCTTGGAGCGAACGACCTACACCGAACTGAGATACCTACAGC
GTGAGCTATGAGAAAGCGCCACGCTTCCCGAAGGGAGAAAGGCGGACAGGTATCCGGTAAGCGGCAGGGT
CGGAACAGGAGAGCGCACGAGGGAGCTTCCAGGGGGAAACGCCTGGTATCTTTATAGTCCTGTCGGGTTT
CGCCACCTCTGACTTGAGCGTCGATTTTTGTGATGCTCGTCAGGGGGGCGGAGCCTATGGAAAAACGCCA
GCAACGCGGCCTTTTTACGGTTCCTGGCCTTTTGCTGGCCTTTTGCTCACATGTTCTTTCCTGCGTTATC
CCCTGATTCTGTGGATAACCGTATTACCGCCTTTGAGTGAGCTGATACCGCTCGCCGCAGCCGAACGACC
GAGCGCAGCGAGTCAGTGAGCGAGGAAGCGGAAGAGCGCCTGATGCGGTATTTTCTCCTTACGCATCTGT
GCGGTATTTCACACCGCAATGGTGCACTCTCAGTACAATCTGCTCTGATGCCGCATAGTTAAGCCAGTAT
ACACTCCGCTATCGCTACGTGACTGGGTCATGGCTGCGCCCCGACACCCGCCAACACCCGCTGACGCGCC
CTGACGGGCTTGTCTGCTCCCGGCATCCGCTTACAGACAAGCTGTGACCGTCTCCGGGAGCTGCATGTGT
CAGAGGTTTTCACCGTCATCACCGAAACGCGCGAGGCAGCTGCGGTAAAGCTCATCAGCGTGGTCGTGAA
GCGATTCACAGATGTCTGCCTGTTCATCCGCGTCCAGCTCGTTGAGTTTCTCCAGAAGCGTTAATGTCTG
GCTTCTGATAAAGCGGGCCATGTTAAGGGCGGTTTTTTCCTGTTTGGTCACTGATGCCTCCGTGTAAGGG
GGATTTCTGTTCATGGGGGTAATGATACCGATGAAACGAGAGAGGATGCTCACGATACGGGTTACTGATG
ATGAACATGCCCGGTTACTGGAACGTTGTGAGGGTAAACAACTGGCGGTATGGATGCGGCGGGACCAGAG
AAAAATCACTCAGGGTCAATGCCAGCGCTTCGTTAATACAGATGTAGGTGTTCCACAGGGTAGCCAGCAG
CATCCTGCGATGCAGATCCGGAACATAATGGTGCAGGGCGCTGACTTCCGCGTTTCCAGACTTTACGAAA
CACGGAAACCGAAGACCATTCATGTTGTTGCTCAGGTCGCAGACGTTTTGCAGCAGCAGTCGCTTCACGT
TCGCTCGCGTATCGGTGATTCATTCTGCTAACCAGTAAGGCAACCCCGCCAGCCTAGCCGGGTCCTCAAC
GACAGGAGCACGATCATGCGCACCCGTGGGGCCGCCATGCCGGCGATAATGGCCTGCTTCTCGCCGAAAC
GTTTGGTGGCGGGACCAGTGACGAAGGCTTGAGCGAGGGCGTGCAAGATTCCGAATACCGCAAGCGACAG
GCCGATCATCGTCGCGCTCCAGCGAAAGCGGTCCTCGCCGAAAATGACCCAGAGCGCTGCCGGCACCTGT
CCTACGAGTTGCATGATAAAGAAGACAGTCATAAGTGCGGCGACGATAGTCATGCCCCGCGCCCACCGGA
AGGAGCTGACTGGGTTGAAGGCTCTCAAGGGCATCGGTCGAGATCCCGGTGCCTAATGAGTGAGCTAACT
TACATTAATTGCGTTGCGCTCACTGCCCGCTTTCCAGTCGGGAAACCTGTCGTGCCAGCTGCATTAATGA
ATCGGCCAACGCGCGGGGAGAGGCGGTTTGCGTATTGGGCGCCAGGGTGGTTTTTCTTTTCACCAGTGAG
ACGGGCAACAGCTGATTGCCCTTCACCGCCTGGCCCTGAGAGAGTTGCAGCAAGCGGTCCACGCTGGTTT
GCCCCAGCAGGCGAAAATCCTGTTTGATGGTGGTTAACGGCGGGATATAACATGAGCTGTCTTCGGTATC
GTCGTATCCCACTACCGAGATGTCCGCACCAACGCGCAGCCCGGACTCGGTAATGGCGCGCATTGCGCCC
AGCGCCATCTGATCGTTGGCAACCAGCATCGCAGTGGGAACGATGCCCTCATTCAGCATTTGCATGGTTT
GTTGAAAACCGGACATGGCACTCCAGTCGCCTTCCCGTTCCGCTATCGGCTGAATTTGATTGCGAGTGAG
ATATTTATGCCAGCCAGCCAGACGCAGACGCGCCGAGACAGAACTTAATGGGCCCGCTAACAGCGCGATT
TGCTGGTGACCCAATGCGACCAGATGCTCCACGCCCAGTCGCGTACCGTCTTCATGGGAGAAAATAATAC
TGTTGATGGGTGTCTGGTCAGAGACATCAAGAAATAACGCCGGAACATTAGTGCAGGCAGCTTCCACAGC
AATGGCATCCTGGTCATCCAGCGGATAGTTAATGATCAGCCCACTGACGCGTTGCGCGAGAAGATTGTGC
ACCGCCGCTTTACAGGCTTCGACGCCGCTTCGTTCTACCATCGACACCACCACGCTGGCACCCAGTTGAT
CGGCGCGAGATTTAATCGCCGCGACAATTTGCGACGGCGCGTGCAGGGCCAGACTGGAGGTGGCAACGCC
AATCAGCAACGACTGTTTGCCCGCCAGTTGTTGTGCCACGCGGTTGGGAATGTAATTCAGCTCCGCCATC
GCCGCTTCCACTTTTTCCCGCGTTTTCGCAGAAACGTGGCTGGCCTGGTTCACCACGCGGGAAACGGTCT
GATAAGAGACACCGGCATACTCTGCGACATCGTATAACGTTACTGGTTTCACATTCACCACCCTGAATTG
ACTCTCTTCCGGGCGCTATCATGCCATACCGCGAAAGGTTTTGCGCCATTCGATGGTGTCCGGGATCTCG
ACGCTCTCCCTTATGCGACTCCTGCATTAGGAAGCAGCCCAGTAGTAGGTTGAGGCCGTTGAGCACCGCC
GCCGCAAGGAATGGTGCATGCAAGGAGATGGCGCCCAACAGTCCCCCGGCCACGGGGCCTGCCACCATAC
CCACGCCGAAACAAGCGCTCATGAGCCCGAAGTGGCGAGCCCGATCTTCCCCATCGGTGATGTCGGCGAT
ATAGGCGCCAGCAACCGCACCTGTGGCGCCGGTGATGCCGGCCACGATGCGTCCGGCGTAGAGGATCGAG
ATCGATCTCGATCCCGCGAAATTAATACGACTCACTATAGGGGAATTGTGAGCGGATAACAATTCCCCTC
TAGAAATAATTTTGTTTAACTTTAAGAAGGAGATATACATATGGGCAGCAGCCATCATCATCATCATCAC
GGCAGCGGCCTGGTGCCGCGCGGCAGCGCTAGCATGTCGGACTCAGAAGTCAATCAAGAAGCTAAGCCAG
AGGTCAAGCCAGAAGTCAAGCCTGAGACTCACATCAATTTAAAGGTGTCCGATGGATCTTCAGAGATCTT
CTTCAAGATCAAAAAGACCACTCCTTTAAGAAGGCTGATGGAAGCGTTCGCTAAAAGACAGGGTAAGGAA
ATGGACTCCTTAAGATTCTTGTACGACGGTATTAGAATTCAAGCTGATCAGACCCCTGAAGATTTGGACA
TGGAGGATAACGATATTATTGAGGCTCACAGAGAACAGATTGGTGGTGCAGATTCCATTCAGGCAGAAGA
ATGGTATTTTGGCAAAATGGGGAGAAAAGATGCTGAAAGATTACTTTTGAATCCTGGAAATCAACGAGGT
ATTTTCTTAGTAAGAGAGAGTGAAACAACTAAAGGTGCTTATTCCCTTTCTATTCGTGATTGGGATGAGA
TAAGGGGTGACAATGTGAAACACTACAAAATTAGGAAACTTGACAATGGTGGATACTATATCACAACCAG
AGCACAATTTGATACTCTGCAGAAATTGGTGAAACACTACACAGAACATGCTGATGGTTTATGCCACAAG
TTGACAACTGTGTGTCCAACTGGCCTGAACGATATTTTTGAAGCGCAGAAAATTGAATGGCATGAATAAC
GTCGACAAGCTTGCGGCCGCACTCGAGCACCACCACCACCACCACTGAGATCCGGCTGCTAACAAAGCCC
GAAAGGAAGCTGAGTTGGCTGCTGCCACCGCTGAGCAATAACTAGCATAACCCCTTGGGGCCTCTAAACG
GGTCTTGAGGGGTTTTTTGCTGAAAGGAGGAACTATATCCGGA
